>Addgene plasmid #226114 | pEJS1355 CMV-AcrIIC3-FLAGNLS-mCherry CMV-BFP | addgene full sequence | sequence record 448323 | Addgene NGS Result
CGCCATTCTGCCTGGGGACGTCGGAGCAAGCTTGATTTAGGTGACACTATAGACGGAATTGTACCCGCGG
CCGATCCACCGGTCGCCACCATGTTCAAACGGGCCATTATTTTCACCAGCTTCAACGGCTTCGAGAAGGT
CAGTCGCACGGAAAAACGGCGCCTTGCCAAGATAATTAACGCCAGAGTTAGTATAATCGACGAGTATCTT
CGCGCCAAAGACACCAACGCCTCCTTGGACGGACAGTATAGAGCATTCCTTTTCAATGATGAGTCACCAG
CGATGACCGAATTCCTCGCTAAGCTCAAGGCGTTCGCAGAAAGCTGTACTGGTATAAGCATTGATGCGTG
GGAGATTGAAGAGAGCGAGTATGTTCGATTGCCCGTCGAACGGAGAGATTTCCTTGCGGCGGCCAATGGC
AAAGAAATTTTCAAAATTGGCGGGGATTATAAGGATGATGATGATAAGGGCTCCCCTAAGAAGAAGAGAA
AGGTGGGATCCGGAAGTATGGTGAGCAAGGGCGAGGAGGATAACATGGCCATCATCAAGGAGTTCATGCG
CTTCAAGGTGCACATGGAGGGCTCCGTGAACGGCCACGAGTTCGAGATCGAGGGCGAGGGCGAGGGCCGC
CCCTACGAGGGCACCCAGACCGCCAAGCTGAAGGTGACCAAGGGTGGCCCCCTGCCCTTCGCCTGGGACA
TCCTGTCCCCTCAGTTCATGTACGGCTCCAAGGCCTACGTGAAGCACCCCGCCGACATCCCCGACTACTT
GAAGCTGTCCTTCCCCGAGGGCTTCAAGTGGGAGCGCGTGATGAACTTCGAGGACGGCGGCGTGGTGACC
GTGACCCAGGACTCCTCACTGCAGGACGGCGAGTTCATCTACAAGGTGAAGCTGCGCGGCACCAACTTCC
CCTCCGACGGCCCCGTAATGCAGAAGAAGACCATGGGCTGGGAGGCCTCCTCCGAGCGGATGTACCCCGA
GGACGGCGCCCTGAAGGGCGAGATCAAGCAGAGGCTGAAGCTGAAGGACGGCGGCCACTACTACGCTGAG
GTCAAGACCACCTACAAGGCCAAGAAGCCCGTGCAGCTGCCCGGCGCCTACAACGTCAACATCAAGTTGG
ACATCACCTCCCACAACGAGGACTACACCATCGTGGAACAGTACGAACGCGCTGAGGGCCGCCACTCCAC
CGGCGGCATGGACGAGCTGTACAAGTGATAAAGCGGCCATCAAGCTTATCGATACCGTCGACTAGAGCTC
GCTGATCAGCCTCGACTGTGCCTTCTAGTTGCCAGCCATCTGTTGTTTGCCCCTCCCCCGTGCCTTCCTT
GACCCTGGAAGGTGCCACTCCCACTGTCCTTTCCTAATAAAATGAGGAAATTGCATCGCATTGTCTGAGT
AGGTGTCATTCTATTCTGGGGGGTGGGGTGGGGCAGGACAGCAAGGGGGAGGATTGGGAAGACAATAGCC
TAGGTAGATAAGTAGCATGGCGGGTGATCTTCAATATTGGCCATTAGCCATATTATTCATTGGTTATATA
GCATAAATCAATATTGGCTATTGGCCATTGCATACGTTGTATCTATATCATAATATGTACATTTATATTG
GCTCATGTCCAATATGACCGCCATGTTGGCATTGATTATTGACTAGTTATTAATAGTAATCAATTACGGG
GTCATTAGTTCATAGCCCATATATGGAGTTCCGCGTTACATAACTTACGGTAAATGGCCCGCCTGGCTGA
CCGCCCAACGACCCCCGCCCATTGACGTCAATAATGACGTATGTTCCCATAGTAACGCCAATAGGGACTT
TCCATTGACGTCAATGGGTGGAGTATTTACGGTAAACTGCCCACTTGGCAGTACATCAAGTGTATCATAT
GCCAAGTCCGCCCCCTATTGACGTCAATGACGGTAAATGGCCCGCCTGGCATTATGCCCAGTACATGACC
TTACGGGACTTTCCTACTTGGCAGTACATCTACGTATTAGTCATCGCTATTACCATGGTGATGCGGTTTT
GGCAGTACACCAATGGGCGTGGATAGCGGTTTGACTCACGGGGATTTCCAAGTCTCCACCCCATTGACGT
CAATGGGAGTTTGTTTTGGCACCAAAATCAACGGGACTTTCCAAAATGTCGTAACAACTGCGATCGCCCG
CCCCGTTGACGCAAATGGGCGGTAGGCGTGTACGGTGGGAGGTCTATATAAGCAGAGCTCGTTTAGTGAA
CCGTCAGATCACTAGAAGCTTTATTGCGGTAGTTTATCACAGTTAAATTGCTAACGCAGTCAGTGCTTCT
GACACAACAGTCTCGAACTTAAGCTGCAGTGACTCTCTTAAGGTAGCCTTGCAGAAGTTGGTCGTGAGGC
ACTGGGCAGGTAAGTATCAAGGTTACAAGACAGGTTTAAGGAGACCAATAGAAACTGGGCTTGTCGAGAC
AGAGAAGACTCTTGCGTTTCTGATAGGCACCTATTGGTCTTACTGACATCCACTTTGCCTTTCTCTCCAC
AGGTGTCCACTCCCAGTTCAATTACAGCTCTTAAGGCTAGAGTACTTAATACGACTCACTATAGGCTAGA
ATGGTGTCTAAGGGCGAAGAGCTGATTAAGGAGAACATGCACATGAAGCTGTACATGGAGGGCACCGTGG
ACAACCATCACTTCAAGTGCACATCCGAGGGCGAAGGCAAGCCCTACGAGGGCACCCAGACCATGAGAAT
CAAGGTGGTCGAGGGCGGCCCTCTCCCCTTCGCCTTCGACATCCTGGCTACTAGCTTCCTCTACGGCAGC
AAGACCTTCATCAACCACACCCAGGGCATCCCCGACTTCTTCAAGCAGTCCTTCCCTGAGGGCTTCACAT
GGGAGAGAGTCACCACATACGAAGACGGGGGCGTGCTGACCGCTACCCAGGACACCAGCCTCCAGGACGG
CTGCCTCATCTACAACGTCAAGATCAGAGGGGTGAACTTCACATCCAACGGCCCTGTGATGCAGAAGAAA
ACACTCGGCTGGGAGGCCTTCACCGAGACGCTGTACCCCGCTGACGGCGGCCTGGAAGGCAGAAACGACA
TGGCCCTGAAGCTCGTGGGCGGGAGCCATCTGATCGCAAACGCCAAGACCACATATAGATCCAAGAAACC
CGCTAAGAACCTCAAGATGCCTGGCGTCTACTATGTGGACTACAGACTGGAAAGAATCAAGGAGGCCAAC
AACGAGACCTACGTCGAGCAGCACGAGGTGGCAGTGGCCAGATACTGCGACCTCCCTAGCAAACTGGGGC
ACAAGCTTAATTGAACGCGTCGAGCATGCATCTAGGGCGGCCAATTCCGCCCCTCTCCCCCCCCCCCCTC
TCCCTCCCCCCCCCCTAACGTTACTGGCCGAAGCCGCTTGGAATAAGGCCGGTGTGCGTTTGTCTATATG
TTATTTTCCACCATATTGCCGTCTTTTGGCAATGTGAGGGCCCGGAAACCTGGCCCTGTCTTCTTGACGA
GCATTCCTAGGGGTCTTTCCCCTCTCGCCAAAGGAATGCAAGGTCTGTTGAATGTCGTGAAGGAAGCAGT
TCCTCTGGAAGCTTCTTGAAGACAAACAACGTCTGTAGCGACCCTTTGCAGGCAGCGGAACCCCCCACCT
GGCGACAGGTGCCTCTGCGGCCAAAAGCCACGTGTATAAGATACACCTGCAAAGGCGGCACAACCCCAGT
GCCACGTTGTGAGTTGGATAGTTGTGGAAAGAGTCAAATGGCTCTCCTCAAGCGTATTCAACAAGGGGCT
GAAGGATGCCCAGAAGGTACCCCATTGTATGGGATCTGATCTGGGGCCTCGGTGCACATGCTTTACATGT
GTTTAGTCGAGGTTAAAAAAACGTCTAGGCCCCCCGAACCACGGGGACGTGGTTTTCCTTTGAAAAACAC
GATGATAAGCTTGCCACAACCCGGGATCCTCTAGAGTCGACCCGGGCGGCCGCTTCCCTTTAGTGAGGGT
TAATGCTTCGAGCAGACATGATAAGATACATTGATGAGTTTGGACAAACCACAACTAGAATGCAGTGAAA
AAAATGCTTTATTTGTGAAATTTGTGATGCTATTGCTTTATTTGTAACCATTATAAGCTGCAATAAACAA
GTTAACAACAACAATTGCATTCATTTTATGTTTCAGGTTCAGGGGGAGATGTGGGAGGTTTTTTAAAGCA
AGTAAAACCTCTACAAATGTGGTAAAATCCGATAAGGATCGATCCGGGCGGTACCCAGCTTTTGTTCCCT
TTAGTGAGGGTTAATTGCGCGCTTGGCGTAATCATGGTCATAGCTGTTTCCTGTGTGAAATTGTTATCCG
CTCACAATTCCACACAACATACGAGCCGGGAGCATAAAGTGTAAAGCCTGGGGTGCCTAATGAGTGAGCT
AACTCACATTAATTGCGTTGCGCTCACTGCCCGCTTTCCAGTCGGGAAACCTGTCGTGCCAGCTGCATTA
ATGAATCGGCCAACGCGCGGGGAGAGGCGGTTTGCGTATTGGGCGCTCTTCCGCTTCCTCGCTCACTGAC
TCGCTGCGCTCGGTCGTTCGGCTGCGGCGAGCGGTATCAGCTCACTCAAAGGCGGTAATACGGTTATCCA
CAGAATCAGGGGATAACGCAGGAAAGAACATGTGAGCAAAAGGCCAGCAAAAGGCCAGGAACCGTAAAAA
GGCCGCGTTGCTGGCGTTTTTCCATAGGCTCCGCCCCCCTGACGAGCATCACAAAAATCGACGCTCAAGT
CAGAGGTGGCGAAACCCGACAGGACTATAAAGATACCAGGCGTTTCCCCCTGGAAGCTCCCTCGTGCGCT
CTCCTGTTCCGACCCTGCCGCTTACCGGATACCTGTCCGCCTTTCTCCCTTCGGGAAGCGTGGCGCTTTC
TCATAGCTCACGCTGTAGGTATCTCAGTTCGGTGTAGGTCGTTCGCTCCAAGCTGGGCTGTGTGCACGAA
CCCCCCGTTCAGCCCGACCGCTGCGCCTTATCCGGTAACTATCGTCTTGAGTCCAACCCGGTAAGACACG
ACTTATCGCCACTGGCAGCAGCCACTGGTAACAGGATTAGCAGAGCGAGGTATGTAGGCGGTGCTACAGA
GTTCTTGAAGTGGTGGCCTAACTACGGCTACACTAGAAGAACAGTATTTGGTATCTGCGCTCTGCTGAAG
CCAGTTACCTTCGGAAAAAGAGTTGGTAGCTCTTGATCCGGCAAACAAACCACCGCTGGTAGCGGTGGTT
TTTTTGTTTGCAAGCAGCAGATTACGCGCAGAAAAAAAGGATCTCAAGAAGATCCTTTGATCTTTTCTAC
GGGGTCTGACGCTCAGTGGAACGAAAACTCACGTTAAGGGATTTTGGTCATGAGATTATCAAAAAGGATC
TTCACCTAGATCCTTTTAAATTAAAAATGAAGTTTTAAATCAATCTAAAGTATATATGAGTAAACTTGGT
CTGACAGTTACCAATGCTTAATCAGTGAGGCACCTATCTCAGCGATCTGTCTATTTCGTTCATCCATAGT
TGCCTGACTCCCCGTCGTGTAGATAACTACGATACGGGAGGGCTTACCATCTGGCCCCAGTGCTGCAATG
ATACCGCGAGACCCACGCTCACCGGCTCCAGATTTATCAGCAATAAACCAGCCAGCCGGAAGGGCCGAGC
GCAGAAGTGGTCCTGCAACTTTATCCGCCTCCATCCAGTCTATTAATTGTTGCCGGGAAGCTAGAGTAAG
TAGTTCGCCAGTTAATAGTTTGCGCAACGTTGTTGCCATTGCTACAGGCATCGTGGTGTCACGCTCGTCG
TTTGGTATGGCTTCATTCAGCTCCGGTTCCCAACGATCAAGGCGAGTTACATGATCCCCCATGTTGTGCA
AAAAAGCGGTTAGCTCCTTCGGTCCTCCGATCGTTGTCAGAAGTAAGTTGGCCGCAGTGTTATCACTCAT
GGTTATGGCAGCACTGCATAATTCTCTTACTGTCATGCCATCCGTAAGATGCTTTTCTGTGACTGGTGAG
TACTCAACCAAGTCATTCTGAGAATAGTGTATGCGGCGACCGAGTTGCTCTTGCCCGGCGTCAATACGGG
ATAATACCGCGCCACATAGCAGAACTTTAAAAGTGCTCATCATTGGAAAACGTTCTTCGGGGCGAAAACT
CTCAAGGATCTTACCGCTGTTGAGATCCAGTTCGATGTAACCCACTCGTGCACCCAACTGATCTTCAGCA
TCTTTTACTTTCACCAGCGTTTCTGGGTGAGCAAAAACAGGAAGGCAAAATGCCGCAAAAAAGGGAATAA
GGGCGACACGGAAATGTTGAATACTCATACTCTTCCTTTTTCAATATTATTGAAGCATTTATCAGGGTTA
TTGTCTCATGAGCGGATACATATTTGAATGTATTTAGAAAAATAAACAAATAGGGGTTCCGCGCACATTT
CCCCGAAAAGTGCCACCTAAATTGTAAGCGTTAATATTTTGTTAAAATTCGCGTTAAATTTTTGTTAAAT
CAGCTCATTTTTTAACCAATAGGCCGAAATCGGCAAAATCCCTTATAAATCAAAAGAATAGACCGAGATA
GGGT
[37 nt withheld, positions 6585-6621]
AAAGAACGTGGACTCCAACGTCAAAGG
[49 nt withheld, positions 6649-6697]
T
[91 nt withheld, positions 6699-6789]
G
[124 nt withheld, positions 6791-6914]
CCCATTCGCCATTCAGGCTGCGCAACTGTTGGGAAGGGCGATCGGTGCGGGCCTCTTCGCTATTACGCCA
GTCGACCGCCAATTCAATATGGCGTATATGGACTCATGCCAATTCAATATGGTGGATCTGGACCTGTGCC
AATTCAATATGGCGTATATGGACTCGTGCCAATTCAATATGGTGGATCTGGACCCCAGCCAATTCAATAT
GGCGGACTTGGCACCATGCCAATTCAATATGGCGGACCTGGCACTGTGCCAACTGGGGAGGGGTCTACTT
GGCACGGTGCCAAGTTTGAGGAGGGGTCTTGGCCCTGTGCCAAGTCCGCCATATTGAATTGGCATGGTGC
CAATAATGGCGGCCATATTGGCTATATGCCAGGATCAATATATAGGCAATATCCAATATGGCCCTATGCC
AATATGGCTATTGGCCAGGTTCAATACTATGTATTGGCCCTATGCCATATAGTATTCCATATATGGGTTT
TCCTATTGACGTAGATAGCCCCTCCCAATGGGCGGTCCCATATACCATATATGGGGCTTCCTAATACCGC
CCATAGCCACTCCCCCATTGACGTCAATGGTCTCTATATATGGTCTTTCCTATTGACGTCATATGGGCGG
TCCTATTGACGTATATGGCGCCTCCCCCATTGACGTCAATTACGGTAAATGGCCCGCCTGGCTCAATGCC
CATTGACGTCAATAGGACCACCCACCATTGACGTCAATGGGATGGCTCATTGCCCATTCATATCCGTTCT
CACGCCCCCTATTGACGTCAATGACGGTAAATGGCCCACTTGGCAGTACATCAATATCTATTAATAGTAA
CTTGGCAAGTACATTACTATTGGAAGTACGCCAGGGTACATTGGCAGTACTCCCATTGACGTCAATGGCG
GTAAATGGCCCGCGATGGCTGCCAAGTACATCCCCATTGACGTCAATGGGGAGGGGCAATGACGCAAATG
GGCGTTCCATTGACGTAAATGGGCGGTAGGCGTGCCTAATGGGAGGTCTATATAAGCAATGCTCGTTTAG
GGAAC
Features (pLannotate 1.2.2; 26 found; start..end, strand, type, name):
     35..53      +  promoter       SP6 promoter: promoter for bacteriophage SP6 RNA polymerase
    445..469     +  CDS            2xFLAG (fragment): two tandem FLAG® epitope tags
    508..1215    +  CDS            mCherry: mCherry is a basic (constitutively fluorescent) red fluorescent protein published in 2004, derived from Discosoma sp.. It is reported to be a very rapidly-maturing monomer with low acid sensitivity.
   1229..1252    +  misc_feature   MCS (fragment): pBluescript multiple cloning site
   1276..1387    +  polyA_signal   bGH poly(A) signal: bovine growth hormone polyadenylation signal
   1640..2017    +  enhancer       CMV enhancer: human cytomegalovirus immediate early enhancer
   2018..2229    +  promoter       CMV promoter: human cytomegalovirus (CMV) immediate early promoter
   2390..2522    +  intron         chimeric intron: chimera between introns from human β-globin and immunoglobulin heavy chain genes
   2567..2585    +  promoter       T7 promoter: promoter for bacteriophage T7 RNA polymerase
   2591..3301    +  CDS            mTagBFP2: mTagBFP2 is a basic (constitutively fluorescent) blue fluorescent protein published in 2011, derived from Entacmaea quadricolor. It is reported to be a very rapidly-maturing monomer with very low acid sensitivity.
   3466..3928    +  misc_feature   IRES: internal ribosome entry site (IRES) of the encephalomyocarditis virus (EMCV)
   3943..3962    +  misc_feature   MCS (fragment): pUC18/19 multiple cloning site
   3977..3994    -  promoter       T3 promoter (fragment): promoter for bacteriophage T3 RNA polymerase
   4012..4133    -  polyA_signal   SV40 poly(A) signal: SV40 polyadenylation signal
   4156..4224    -  CDS            large T antigen (fragment): large T antigen from SV40 (simian virus 40)
   4268..4286    -  promoter       T3 promoter: promoter for bacteriophage T3 RNA polymerase
   4331..4347    -  protein_bind   lac operator: The lac repressor binds to the lac operator to inhibit transcription in E. coli. This inhibition can be relieved by adding lactose or isopropyl-β-D-thiogalactopyranoside (IPTG). lac repressor encoded by lacI
   4355..4385    -  promoter       lac promoter: promoter for the E. coli lac operon
   4400..4421    -  protein_bind   CAP binding site: CAP binding activates transcription in the presence of cAMP. E. coli catabolite activator protein
   4434..4526    -  CDS            lacI (fragment): lac repressor; lacI; The lac repressor binds to the lac operator to inhibit transcription in E. coli. This inhibition can be relieved by adding lactose or isopropyl-β-D-thiogalactopyranoside (IPTG).
   4709..5297    -  rep_origin     ori: high-copy-number ColE1/pMB1/pBR322/pUC origin of replication
   5468..6328    -  CDS            AmpR: β-lactamase; bla; confers resistance to ampicillin, carbenicillin, and related antibiotics
   6329..6433    -  promoter       AmpR promoter: bla
   6486..6914    -  rep_origin     f1 ori (sequence partly withheld): f1 bacteriophage origin of replication; arrow indicates direction of (+) strand synthesis
   6919..6985    -  CDS            lacZα (fragment): LacZα fragment of β-galactosidase; lacZ fragment
   6992..7969    +  promoter       CMV IE94 promoter: enhancer/promoter region of simian cytomegalovirus major immediate early transcription unit IE94
