[The description below was written by a language model from this plasmid's Addgene catalogue record and pLannotate feature annotations shown in this document.]
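Description:
pEJS1355 CMV-AcrIIC3-FLAGNLS-mCherry CMV-BFP is a mammalian expression plasmid of roughly 8 kb built on the pCDest backbone by Gibson assembly. It is propagated in E. coli through a high-copy ColE1/pUC-type origin with ampicillin selection (AmpR under its own bla promoter). It also carries an f1 origin and remnants of a lac promoter/operator and lacZα region from its cloning-vector ancestry.

The plasmid contains two independent expression units. In the first, a cytomegalovirus promoter (annotated in the sequence as the simian CMV IE94 enhancer/promoter, which spans the end of the circular record) drives AcrIIC3, an anti-CRISPR protein recorded as originating from Neisseria meningitidis. It is fused at its C terminus to a FLAG epitope, a nuclear localization signal (per the construct name) and mCherry, and the transcript terminates at a bGH polyadenylation signal. The AcrIIC3 coding region itself is not called out in the feature table, but it would lie in the unannotated stretch between the SP6 promoter and the FLAG fragment. The second unit uses the human CMV enhancer/promoter and a chimeric intron to express mTagBFP2. An EMCV IRES is annotated after mTagBFP2 with no coding sequence downstream of it. An SV40 poly(A) signal is also annotated nearby, on the opposite strand. Bacteriophage SP6, T7 and T3 promoters flank the cassettes.

According to the record, this version lacks microRNA target sites in the 3' UTR of the AcrIIC3-mCherry transcript, so it serves as the unrepressed control in reporter assays of microRNA-mediated repression. Red fluorescence reports the fusion protein's expression, and the separately transcribed BFP serves as a transfection control for normalization.
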