Addgene plasmid #226114: pEJS1355 CMV-AcrIIC3-FLAGNLS-mCherry CMV-BFP
Purpose: Mammalian expression of AcrIIC3-mCherry fusion without microRNA target sites in the 3' UTR as a control reporter of microRNA repression. BFP expressed separately as a transfection control.
Depositing lab: Erik Sontheimer. Depositing organization: University of Massachusetts, Worcester. Publication: Absolute Quantification of Mammalian MicroRNAs for Therapeutic RNA Cleavage and Detargeting. Kraus C, Wang J, Zheng H, Broderick J, Ajaykumar N, Zamani M, Yang M, Cecchini K, Liang SQ, Kolumba O, Chase K, Lee J, Xue W, Sontheimer E, Gainetdinov I. RNA. 2025 May 28:rna.080566.125. doi: 10.1261/rna.080566.125. PubMed 40436630.
Backbone
  Vector backbone: pCDest
  Backbone size w/o insert (bp): 7624
  Total vector size (bp): 7972
  Vector type: Mammalian Expression
Growth in bacteria
  Bacterial resistance: Ampicillin, 100 μg/mL
  Growth temperature: 37°C
  Growth strain: DH5alpha
  Copy number: Unknown
Gene/Insert
  Gene/Insert name: AcrIIC3
  Species: Neisseria meningitidis
  Promoter: CMV
  Tag / fusion protein: FLAG (C terminal on insert); mCherry (C terminal on insert)
  Cloning method: Gibson Cloning
  Sequencing primers: 5′ cggaattgtacccgcgg
Terms and licenses: Academic/Nonprofit Terms; Industry Terms: Not Available to Industry
How to cite: pEJS1355 CMV-AcrIIC3-FLAGNLS-mCherry CMV-BFP was a gift from Erik Sontheimer (Addgene plasmid # 226114 ; http://n2t.net/addgene:226114 ; RRID:Addgene_226114)
